Addgene plasmid #205576: pAXY0007
Purpose: NpuDnaE(C)-Glucos(232-500)
Depositing lab: Xiaohan Yang. Depositing organization: Oak Ridge National Laboratory. Publication: Split selectable marker systems utilizing inteins facilitate gene stacking in plants. Yuan G, Lu H, De K, Hassan MM, Liu Y, Islam MT, Muchero W, Tuskan GA, Yang X. Commun Biol. 2023 May 26;6(1):567. doi: 10.1038/s42003-023-04950-8. PubMed 37237044.
Backbone
  Vector backbone: pGFPGUSplusKan
  Vector type: Plant Expression
  Selectable markers: Neomycin (select with G418)
Growth in bacteria
  Bacterial resistance: Kanamycin, 50 μg/mL
  Growth temperature: 37°C
  Growth strain: DH5alpha
  Copy number: High Copy
Gene/Insert
  Gene/Insert name: NpuDnaE(C)-Glucosyltransferase
  Species: Synthetic
  Promoter: 35S
  Cloning method: Gateway Cloning
  Sequencing primers: 5′ N/A
Terms and licenses: Academic/Nonprofit Terms; Industry Terms: Not Available to Industry
How to cite: pAXY0007 was a gift from Xiaohan Yang (Addgene plasmid # 205576 ; http://n2t.net/addgene:205576 ; RRID:Addgene_205576)
