[The description below was written by a language model from this plasmid's Addgene catalogue record and pLannotate feature annotations shown in this document.]
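Description:
pAXY0007 is a roughly 14.4 kb plant expression binary vector built on the pGFPGUSplusKan backbone and designed for Agrobacterium-mediated T-DNA delivery. In bacteria it is maintained through a high-copy ColE1/pUC-type origin with a pBR322 bom site. The pVS1 oriV, RepA and StaA functions support replication and stable inheritance in Agrobacterium. A backbone aphA-3 gene gives bacterial kanamycin resistance. Nopaline-type left and right border repeats define the transferred region.

The catalogued insert is a synthetic fusion of the C-terminal half of the Npu DnaE split intein to residues 232–500 of a glucosyltransferase, driven by a 35S promoter and introduced by Gateway cloning. The feature table does not annotate this coding sequence. It most plausibly lies in the unannotated interval between a forward CaMV 35S promoter and the Arabidopsis HSP18.2 terminator, although the record does not confirm this.

Within the borders there are two further cassettes. One is an enhanced 35S promoter driving nptII with a CaMV poly(A) signal, for neomycin/G418-class selection in plants. The other is a 35S-driven, His-tagged GUSPlus reporter with a NOS terminator, whose catalase intron restricts expression to plant cells. Remnants of lacZα, the lac promoter/operator and a pUC multiple cloning site are carried over from the parent vector.

The construct supplies one half of a split marker protein. When it is co-delivered with a partner encoding the N-terminal glucosyltransferase fragment fused to the N-intein, protein trans-splicing should rebuild the full-length enzyme. Marker activity would therefore report the presence of both T-DNAs. This fits the associated work on intein-based split selectable markers for gene stacking in plants. The record does not identify the specific glucosyltransferase or the partner plasmid.
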