Features (pLannotate 1.2.2; 25 found; start..end, strand, type, name):
     20..361     -  promoter       CaMV 35S promoter: strong constitutive promoter from cauliflower mosaic virus
    601..755     -  CDS            lacZα (fragment): LacZα fragment of β-galactosidase; lacZ fragment
    758..778     -  misc_feature   MCS (fragment): pUC18/19 multiple cloning site
   1269..1610    +  promoter       CaMV 35S promoter: strong constitutive promoter from cauliflower mosaic virus
   2664..2912    +  terminator     HSP terminator: efficient transcription terminator from the Arabidopsis thaliana heat shock protein 18.2 gene (Nagaya et al., 2010)
   3624..3646    -  protein_bind   lac operator (fragment): The lac repressor binds to the lac operator to inhibit transcription in E. coli. This inhibition can be relieved by adding lactose or isopropyl-β-D-thiogalactopyranoside (IPTG). lac repressor encoded by lacI
   3650..3680    -  promoter       lac promoter: promoter for the E. coli lac operon
   3695..3716    -  protein_bind   CAP binding site: CAP binding activates transcription in the presence of cAMP. E. coli catabolite activator protein
   3729..3817    -  CDS            lacI (fragment): lac repressor; lacI; The lac repressor binds to the lac operator to inhibit transcription in E. coli. This inhibition can be relieved by adding lactose or isopropyl-β-D-thiogalactopyranoside (IPTG).
   3907..4583    +  promoter       CaMV 35S promoter (enhanced): cauliflower mosaic virus 35S promoter with a duplicated enhancer region
   4656..5448    +  CDS            NeoR/KanR (fragment): aminoglycoside phosphotransferase from Tn5; aph(3')-II (or nptII); confers resistance to neomycin, kanamycin, and G418 (Geneticin®)
   5488..5662    +  polyA_signal   CaMV poly(A) signal: cauliflower mosaic virus polyadenylation signal
   5740..5764    -  misc_feature   LB T-DNA repeat: left border repeat from nopaline C58 T-DNA
   6189..6983    +  CDS            KanR: aminoglycoside phosphotransferase; aphA-3; confers resistance to kanamycin
   7070..7658    +  rep_origin     ori: high-copy-number ColE1/pMB1/pBR322/pUC origin of replication
   7844..7984    -  misc_feature   bom: basis of mobility region from pBR322
   8086..8125    -  CDS            rop (fragment): Rop protein, which maintains plasmids at low copy number; rop
   8328..8522    -  rep_origin     pVS1 oriV: origin of replication for the Pseudomonas plasmid pVS1 (Heeb et al., 2000)
   8588..9661    -  CDS            pVS1 RepA: replication protein from the Pseudomonas plasmid pVS1 (Heeb et al., 2000)
  10090..10719   -  CDS            pVS1 StaA: stability protein from the Pseudomonas plasmid pVS1 (Heeb et al., 2000)
  11279..11680   -  CDS            Y4CG_SINFN (fragment): Protein inferred from homology: Swiss-Prot protein existence level 3. From Sinorhizobium fredii (strain NBRC 101917 / NGR234).
  12020..12044   -  misc_feature   RB T-DNA repeat: right border repeat from nopaline C58 T-DNA
  12066..12318   -  terminator     NOS terminator: nopaline synthase terminator and poly(A) signal
  12350..12367   -  CDS            7xHis (fragment): 6xHis affinity tag
  12374..14396   -  CDS            GUSPlus™: β-glucuronidase codon-optimized Staphylococcus gusA gene with a catalase intron to ensure expression in plants but not bacteria
>Addgene plasmid #205576 | pAXY0007 | addgene full sequence | sequence record 410746 | Addgene NGS Result
GTCAAGAGTCCCCCGTGTTCTCTCCAAATGAAATGAACTTCCTTATATAGAGGAAGGGTCTTGCGAAGGA
TAGTGGGATTGTGCGTCATCCCTTACGTCAGTGGAGATATCACATCAATCCACTTGCTTTGAAGACGTGG
TTGGAACGTCTTCTTTTTCCACGATGCTCCTCGTGGGTGGGGGTCCATCTTTGGGACCACTGTCGGCAGA
GGCATCTTCAACGATGGCCTTTCCTTTATCGCAATGATGGCATTTGTAGGAGCCACCTTCCTTTTCCACT
ATCTTCACAATAAAGTGACAGATAGCTGGGCAATGGAATCCGAGGAGGTTTCCGGATATTACCCTTTGTT
GAAAAGTCTCAATTGCCCTTTGGTCTTCTGAGACTGTATCTTTGATATTTTTGGAGTAGACAAGTGTGTC
GTGCTCCACCATGTTGACGAAGATTTTCTTCTTGTCATTGAGTCGTAAGAGACTCTGTATGAACTGTTCG
CCAGTCTTTACGGCGAGTTCTGTTAGGTCCTCTATTTGAATCTTTGACTCCATGAAGCTAAACTGAAGGC
GGGAAACGACAATCTGATCCAAGCTCAAGCTGCTCTAGCATTCGCCATTCAGGCTGCGCAACTGTTGGGA
AGGGCGATCGGTGCGGGCCTCTTCGCTATTACGCCAGCTGGCGAAAGGGGGATGTGCTGCAAGGCGATTA
AGTTGGGTAACGCCAGGGTTTTCCCAGTCACGACGTTGTAAAACGACGGCCAGTGCCAAGCTTGCATGCC
TGCAGGTCCCCAGATTAGCCTTTTCAATTTCAGAAAGAATGCTAACCCACAGATGGTTAGAGAGGCTTAC
GCAGCAGGTCTCATCAAGACGATCTACCCGAGCAATAATCTCCAGGAAATCAAATACCTTCCCAAGAAGG
TTAAAGATGCAGTCAAAAGATTCAGGACTAACTGCATCAAGAACACAGAGAAAGATATATTTCTCAAGAT
CAGAAGTACTATTCCAGTATGGACGATTCAAGGCTTGCTTCACAAACCAAGGCAAGTAATAGAGATTGGA
GTCTCTAAAAAGGTAGTTCCCACTGAATCAAAGGCCATGGAGTCAAAGATTCAAATAGAGGACCTAACAG
AACTCGCCGTAAAGACTGGCGAACAGTTCATACAGAGTCTCTTACGACTCAATGACAAGAAGAAAATCTT
CGTCAACATGGTGGAGCACGACACACTTGTCTACTCCAAAAATATCAAAGATACAGTCTCAGAAGACCAA
AGGGCAATTGAGACTTTTCAACAAAGGGTAATATCCGGAAACCTCCTCGGATTCCATTGCCCAGCTATCT
GTCACTTTATTGTGAAGATAGTGGAAAAGGAAGGTGGCTCCTACAAATGCCATCATTGCGATAAAGGAAA
GGCCATCGTTGAAGATGCCTCTGCCGACAGTGGTCCCAAAGATGGACCCCCACCCACGAGGAGCATCGTG
GAAAAAGAAGACGTTCCAACCACGTCTTCAAAGCAAGTGGATTGATGTGATATCTCCACTGACGTAAGGG
ATGACGCACAATCCCACTATCCTTCGCAAGACCCTTCCTCTATATAAGGAAGTTCATTTCATTTGGAGAG
AACACGGGGGACTCAAACATTACTCATTCACAAAACCATCTTAAAGCAACTACACAAGTCTTGAAATTTT
CTCATATTTTCTATTTACTATATAAACTTTTAATCAAATCAAGATTAAAGTTAATTAAATGATTAAGATT
GCGACCCGTAAGTACCTGGGGAAGCAAAACGTTTACGATATCGGTGTGGAGAGAGATCACAATTTTGCTC
TGAAAAATGGATTCATAGCTTCTAATTGCAACTCCGTGGAAGAGATCGAGACACTCGGCTTCTCCATCCT
CCGCAACTACACCAAGCTGCCGATCTGGGGCATCGGCCCACTTATTGCTTCCCCAGTGCAGCACTCCTCC
TCCGACAACAATTCAACAGGCGCCGAGTTCGTGCAGTGGCTCAGCCTCAAAGAGCCGGACTCCGTCCTCT
ACATCTCCTTCGGCTCCCAGAACACGATCAGCCCGACGCAGATGATGGAACTCGCTGCTGGCCTTGAGTC
CTCCGAGAAGCCATTCCTCTGGGTGATCAGAGCCCCGTTCGGCTTCGACATCAACGAAGAGATGCGCCCA
GAGTGGCTGCCAGAGGGCTTTGAGGAACGCATGAAGGTGAAGAAACAGGGCAAGCTCGTGTACAAGCTCG
GCCCGCAGCTTGAGATCCTCAACCATGAATCCATCGGCGGCTTTCTCACCCACTGCGGATGGAACAGCAT
CCTTGAGTCTCTTCGCGAGGGCGTTCCGATGCTTGGATGGCCACTTGCTGCCGAGCAGGCCTACAACCTC
AAGTACCTCGAAGATGAGATGGGCGTCGCGGTTGAGCTTGCTAGAGGCCTCGAAGGCGAGATCTCCAAAG
AGAAGGTCAAGCGCATCGTCGAGATGATCCTTGAGCGCAACGAGGGCTCCAAAGGCTGGGAGATGAAGAA
TCGCGCCGTGGAAATGGGCAAAAAGCTCAAGGACGCCGTGAACGAGGAAAAAGAGCTGAAGGGCTCCTCC
GTGAAGGCGATCGACGATTTCCTCGACGCCGTCATGCAGGCCAAACTTGAGCCAAGCCTCCAGTGATAGT
GAATATGAAGATGAAGATGAAATATTTGGTGTGTCAAATAAAAAGCTTGTGTGCTTAAGTTTGTGTTTTT
TTCTTGGCTTGTTGTGTTATGAATTTGTGGCTTTTTCTAATATTAAATGAATGTAAGATCTCATTATAAT
GAATAAACAAATGTTTCTATAATCCATTGTGAATGTTTTGTTGGATCTCTTCTGCAGCATATAACTACTG
TATGTGCTATGGTATGGACTATGGAATATGATTAAAGATAAGATGGGCTCATAGAGTAAAACGAGGCGAG
GGACCTATAAACCTCCCTTCATCATGCTATTTCATGATCTATTTTATAAAATAAAGATGTAGAAAAAAGT
AAGCGTAATAACCGCAAAACAAATGATTTAAAACATGGCACATAATGAGGAGATTAAGTTCGGTTTACGT
TTATTTTAGTACTAATTGTAACGTGAGACTACGTATCGGGAATCGCCTAATTAAAGCATTAATGCGAACC
TGATTAGATTCACCGACCCTCCTATCGTGTCGACCTTTCTGTTTCTTAGAATTTTTTGGTAGTCTATGTA
CTAATAATGTCAGCTTCGTATTTATTTCATAAGCAATTTGCATTTGCAATTTGTTTTTTACTTTTATTTT
TATTGTATTGTGGAATGTGGACTCGTACCAACATGAAGTTATATACCACCAAAAAAATTACAGTTAGTCA
AAAGATTCACGAGTGAGAGCTACTTATGATTGTCTTTTACGTATATGTCTAATTGTCTATTTGCTCAATA
ATCTTTGTACTTTCTTTTGTCGTTGATAAAATCACAAAGTTCCAAAAGTAATCGAATGATTTGCTTTTAA
GAAAAGAAGAGCTCAATAATTCAACATATATCTGTACACAATTACCGCCTTTGAGTGAGCTCTAGATGCC
ACCTGACGTCTAAGAAGAATTCGTAATCATGGTCATAGCTGTTTCCTGTGTGAAATTGTTATCCGCTCAC
AATTCCACACAACATACGAGCCGGAAGCATAAAGTGTAAAGCCTGGGGTGCCTAATGAGTGAGCTAACTC
ACATTAATTGCGTTGCGCTCACTGCCCGCTTTCCAGTCGGGAAACCTGTCGTGCCAGCTGCATTAATGAA
TCGGCCAACGCGCGGGGAGAGGCGGTTTGCGTATTGGCTAGAGCAGCTTGCCAACATGGTGGAGCACGAC
ACTCTCGTCTACTCCAAGAATATCAAAGATACAGTCTCAGAAGACCAAAGGGCTATTGAGACTTTTCAAC
AAAGGGTAATATCGGGAAACCTCCTCGGATTCCATTGCCCAGCTATCTGTCACTTCATCAAAAGGACAGT
AGAAAAGGAAGGTGGCACCTACAAATGCCATCATTGCGATAAAGGAAAGGCTATCGTTCAAGATGCCTCT
GCCGACAGTGGTCCCAAAGATGGACCCCCACCCACGAGGAGCATCGTGGAAAAAGAAGACGTTCCAACCA
CGTCTTCAAAGCAAGTGGATTGATGTGAACATGGTGGAGCACGACACTCTCGTCTACTCCAAGAATATCA
AAGATACAGTCTCAGAAGACCAAAGGGCTATTGAGACTTTTCAACAAAGGGTAATATCGGGAAACCTCCT
CGGATTCCATTGCCCAGCTATCTGTCACTTCATCAAAAGGACAGTAGAAAAGGAAGGTGGCACCTACAAA
TGCCATCATTGCGATAAAGGAAAGGCTATCGTTCAAGATGCCTCTGCCGACAGTGGTCCCAAAGATGGAC
CCCCACCCACGAGGAGCATCGTGGAAAAAGAAGACGTTCCAACCACGTCTTCAAAGCAAGTGGATTGATG
TGATATCTCCACTGACGTAAGGGATGACGCACAATCCCACTATCCTTCGCAAGACCCTTCCTCTATATAA
GGAAGTTCATTTCATTTGGAGAGGACACGCTGAAATCACCAGTCTCTCTCTACAAATCTATCTCTCTCGA
GCTTTCGCAGATCCCGGGGGGCAATGAGATATGGGGATTGAACAAGATGGATTGCACGCAGGTTCTCCGG
CCGCTTGGGTGGAGAGGCTATTCGGCTATGACTGGGCACAACAGACAATCGGCTGCTCTGATGCCGCCGT
GTTCCGGCTGTCAGCGCAGGGGCGCCCGGTTCTTTTTGTCAAGACCGACCTGTCCGGTGCCCTGAATGAA
CTCCAGGACGAGGCAGCGCGGCTATCGTGGCTGGCCACGACGGGCGTTCCTTGCGCAGCTGTGCTCGACG
TTGTCACTGAAGCGGGAAGGGACTGGCTGCTATTGGGCGAAGTGCCGGGGCAGGATCTCCTGTCATCTCA
CCTTGCTCCTGCCGAGAAAGTATCCATCATGGCTGATGCAATGCGGCGGCTGCATACGCTTGATCCGGCT
ACCTGCCCATTCGACCACCAAGCGAAACATCGCATCGAGCGAGCACGTACTCGGATGGAAGCCGGTCTTG
TCGATCAGGATGATCTGGACGAAGAGCATCAGGGGCTCGCGCCAGCCGAACTGTTCGCCAGGCTCAAGGC
GCGCATGCCCGACGGCGAGGATCTCGTCGTGACACATGGCGATGCCTGCTTGCCGAATATCATGGTGGAA
AATGGCCGCTTTTCTGGATTCATCGACTGTGGCCGGCTGGGTGTGGCGGACCGCTATCAGGACATAGCGT
TGGCTACCCGTGATATTGCTGAAGAGCTTGGCGGCGAATGGGCTGACCGCTTCCTCGTGCTTTACGGTAT
CGCCGCTCCCGATTCGCAGCGCATCGCCTTCTATCGCCTTCTTGACGAGTTCTTCTGAAGTAGATGCCGA
CCGGATCTGTCGATCGACAAGCTCGAGTTTCTCCATAATAATGTGTGAGTAGTTCCCAGATAAGGGAATT
AGGGTTCCTATAGGGTTTCGCTCATGTGTTGAGCATATAAGAAACCCTTAGTATGTATTTGTATTTGTAA
AATACTTCTATCAATAAAATTTCTAATTCCTAAAACCAAAATCCAGTACTAAAATCCAGATCCCCCGAAT
TAATTCGGCGTTAATTCAGTACATTAAAAACGTCCGCAATGTGTTATTAAGTTGTCTAAGCGTCAATTTG
TTTACACCACAATATATCCTGCCACCAGCCAGCCAACAGCTCCCCGACCGGCAGCTCGGCACAAAATCAC
CACTCGATACAGGCAGCCCATCAGTCCGGGACGGCGTCAGCGGGAGAGCCGTTGTAAGGCGGCAGACTTT
GCTCATGTTACCGATGCTATTCGGAAGAACGGCAACTAAGCTGCCGGGTTTGAAACACGGATGATCTCGC
GGAGGGTAGCATGTTGATTGTAACGATGACAGAGCGTTGCTGCCTGTGATCACCGCGGTTTCAAAATCGG
CTCCGTCGATACTATGTTATACGCCAACTTTGAAAACAACTTTGAAAAAGCTGTTTTCTGGTATTTAAGG
TTTTAGAATGCAAGGAACAGTGAATTGGAGTTCGTCTTGTTATAATTAGCTTCTTGGGGTATCTTTAAAT
ACTGTAGAAAAGAGGAAGGAAATAATAAATGGCTAAAATGAGAATATCACCGGAATTGAAAAAACTGATC
GAAAAATACCGCTGCGTAAAAGATACGGAAGGAATGTCTCCTGCTAAGGTATATAAGCTGGTGGGAGAAA
ATGAAAACCTATATTTAAAAATGACGGACAGCCGGTATAAAGGGACCACCTATGATGTGGAACGGGAAAA
GGACATGATGCTATGGCTGGAAGGAAAGCTGCCTGTTCCAAAGGTCCTGCACTTTGAACGGCATGATGGC
TGGAGCAATCTGCTCATGAGTGAGGCCGATGGCGTCCTTTGCTCGGAAGAGTATGAAGATGAACAAAGCC
CTGAAAAGATTATCGAGCTGTATGCGGAGTGCATCAGGCTCTTTCACTCCATCGACATATCGGATTGTCC
CTATACGAATAGCTTAGACAGCCGCTTAGCCGAATTGGATTACTTACTGAATAACGATCTGGCCGATGTG
GATTGCGAAAACTGGGAAGAAGACACTCCATTTAAAGATCCGCGCGAGCTGTATGATTTTTTAAAGACGG
AAAAGCCCGAAGAGGAACTTGTCTTTTCCCACGGCGACCTGGGAGACAGCAACATCTTTGTGAAAGATGG
CAAAGTAAGTGGCTTTATTGATCTTGGGAGAAGCGGCAGGGCGGACAAGTGGTATGACATTGCCTTCTGC
GTCCGGTCGATCAGGGAGGATATCGGGGAAGAACAGTATGTCGAGCTATTTTTTGACTTACTGGGGATCA
AGCCTGATTGGGAGAAAATAAAATATTATATTTTACTGGATGAATTGTTTTAGTACCTAGAATGCATGAC
CAAAATCCCTTAACGTGAGTTTTCGTTCCACTGAGCGTCAGACCCCGTAGAAAAGATCAAAGGATCTTCT
TGAGATCCTTTTTTTCTGCGCGTAATCTGCTGCTTGCAAACAAAAAAACCACCGCTACCAGCGGTGGTTT
GTTTGCCGGATCAAGAGCTACCAACTCTTTTTCCGAAGGTAACTGGCTTCAGCAGAGCGCAGATACCAAA
TACTGTCCTTCTAGTGTAGCCGTAGTTAGGCCACCACTTCAAGAACTCTGTAGCACCGCCTACATACCTC
GCTCTGCTAATCCTGTTACCAGTGGCTGCTGCCAGTGGCGATAAGTCGTGTCTTACCGGGTTGGACTCAA
GACGATAGTTACCGGATAAGGCGCAGCGGTCGGGCTGAACGGGGGGTTCGTGCACACAGCCCAGCTTGGA
GCGAACGACCTACACCGAACTGAGATACCTACAGCGTGAGCTATGAGAAAGCGCCACGCTTCCCGAAGGG
AGAAAGGCGGACAGGTATCCGGTAAGCGGCAGGGTCGGAACAGGAGAGCGCACGAGGGAGCTTCCAGGGG
GAAACGCCTGGTATCTTTATAGTCCTGTCGGGTTTCGCCACCTCTGACTTGAGCGTCGATTTTTGTGATG
CTCGTCAGGGGGGCGGAGCCTATGGAAAAACGCCAGCAACGCGGCCTTTTTACGGTTCCTGGCCTTTTGC
TGGCCTTTTGCTCACATGTTCTTTCCTGCGTTATCCCCTGATTCTGTGGATAACCGTATTACCGCCTTTG
AGTGAGCTGATACCGCTCGCCGCAGCCGAACGACCGAGCGCAGCGAGTCAGTGAGCGAGGAAGCGGAAGA
GCGCCTGATGCGGTATTTTCTCCTTACGCATCTGTGCGGTATTTCACACCGCATATGGTGCACTCTCAGT
ACAATCTGCTCTGATGCCGCATAGTTAAGCCAGTATACACTCCGCTATCGCTACGTGACTGGGTCATGGC
TGCGCCCCGACACCCGCCAACACCCGCTGACGCGCCCTGACGGGCTTGTCTGCTCCCGGCATCCGCTTAC
AGACAAGCTGTGACCGTCTCCGGGAGCTGCATGTGTCAGAGGTTTTCACCGTCATCACCGAAACGCGCGA
GGCAGGGTGCCTTGATGTGGGCGCCGGCGGTCGAGTGGCGACGGCGCGGCTTGTCCGCGCCCTGGTAGAT
TGCCTGGCCGTAGGCCAGCCATTTTTGAGCGGCCAGCGGCCGCGATAGGCCGACGCGAAGCGGCGGGGCG
TAGGGAGCGCAGCGACCGAAGGGTAGGCGCTTTTTGCAGCTCTTCGGCTGTGCGCTGGCCAGACAGTTAT
GCACAGGCCAGGCGGGTTTTAAGAGTTTTAATAAGTTTTAAAGAGTTTTAGGCGGAAAAATCGCCTTTTT
TCTCTTTTATATCAGTCACTTACATGTGTGACCGGTTCCCAATGTACGGCTTTGGGTTCCCAATGTACGG
GTTCCGGTTCCCAATGTACGGCTTTGGGTTCCCAATGTACGTGCTATCCACAGGAAAGAGACCTTTTCGA
CCTTTTTCCCCTGCTAGGGCAATTTGCCCTAGCATCTGCTCCGTACATTAGGAACCGGCGGATGCTTCGC
CCTCGATCAGGTTGCGGTAGCGCATGACTAGGATCGGGCCAGCCTGCCCCGCCTCCTCCTTCAAATCGTA
CTCCGGCAGGTCATTTGACCCGATCAGCTTGCGCACGGTGAAACAGAACTTCTTGAACTCTCCGGCGCTG
CCACTGCGTTCGTAGATCGTCTTGAACAACCATCTGGCTTCTGCCTTGCCTGCGGCGCGGCGTGCCAGGC
GGTAGAGAAAACGGCCGATGCCGGGATCGATCAAAAAGTAATCGGGGTGAACCGTCAGCACGTCCGGGTT
CTTGCCTTCTGTGATCTCGCGGTACATCCAATCAGCTAGCTCGATCTCGATGTACTCCGGCCGCCCGGTT
TCGCTCTTTACGATCTTGTAGCGGCTAATCAAGGCTTCACCCTCGGATACCGTCACCAGGCGGCCGTTCT
TGGCCTTCTTCGTACGCTGCATGGCAACGTGCGTGGTGTTTAACCGAATGCAGGTTTCTACCAGGTCGTC
TTTCTGCTTTCCGCCATCGGCTCGCCGGCAGAACTTGAGTACGTCCGCAACGTGTGGACGGAACACGCGG
CCGGGCTTGTCTCCCTTCCCTTCCCGGTATCGGTTCATGGATTCGGTTAGATGGGAAACCGCCATCAGTA
CCAGGTCGTAATCCCACACACTGGCCATGCCGGCCGGCCCTGCGGAAACCTCTACGTGCCCGTCTGGAAG
CTCGTAGCGGATCACCTCGCCAGCTCGTCGGTCACGCTTCGACAGACGGAAAACGGCCACGTCCATGATG
CTGCGACTATCGCGGGTGCCCACGTCATAGAGCATCGGAACGAAAAAATCTGGTTGCTCGTCGCCCTTGG
GCGGCTTCCTAATCGACGGCGCACCGGCTGCCGGCGGTTGCCGGGATTCTTTGCGGATTCGATCAGCGGC
CGCTTGCCACGATTCACCGGGGCGTGCTTCTGCCTCGATGCGTTGCCGCTGGGCGGCCTGCGCGGCCTTC
AACTTCTCCACCAGGTCATCACCCAGCGCCGCGCCGATTTGTACCGGGCCGGATGGTTTGCGACCGCTCA
CGCCGATTCCTCGGGCTTGGGGGTTCCAGTGCCATTGCAGGGCCGGCAGGCAACCCAGCCGCTTACGCCT
GGCCAACCGCCCGTTCCTCCACACATGGGGCATTCCACGGCGTCGGTGCCTGGTTGTTCTTGATTTTCCA
TGCCGCCTCCTTTAGCCGCTAAAATTCATCTACTCATTTATTCATTTGCTCATTTACTCTGGTAGCTGCG
CGATGTATTCAGATAGCAGCTCGGTAATGGTCTTGCCTTGGCGTACCGCGTACATCTTCAGCTTGGTGTG
ATCCTCCGCCGGCAACTGAAAGTTGACCCGCTTCATGGCTGGCGTGTCTGCCAGGCTGGCCAACGTTGCA
GCCTTGCTGCTGCGTGCGCTCGGACGGCCGGCACTTAGCGTGTTTGTGCTTTTGCTCATTTTCTCTTTAC
CTCATTAACTCAAATGAGTTTTGATTTAATTTCAGCGGCCAGCGCCTGGACCTCGCGGGCAGCGTCGCCC
TCGGGTTCTGATTCAAGAACGGTTGTGCCGGCGGCGGCAGTGCCTGGGTAGCTCACGCGCTGCGTGATAC
GGGACTCAAGAATGGGCAGCTCGTACCCGGCCAGCGCCTCGGCAACCTCACCGCCGATGCGCGTGCCTTT
GATCGCCCGCGACACGACAAAGGCCGCTTGTAGCCTTCCATCCGTGACCTCAATGCGCTGCTTAACCAGC
TCCACCAGGTCGGCGGTGGCCCATATGTCGTAAGGGCTTGGCTGCACCGGAATCAGCACGAAGTCGGCTG
CCTTGATCGCGGACACAGCCAAGTCCGCCGCCTGGGGCGCTCCGTCGATCACTACGAAGTCGCGCCGGCC
GATGGCCTTCACGTCGCGGTCAATCGTCGGGCGGTCGATGCCGACAACGGTTAGCGGTTGATCTTCCCGC
ACGGCCGCCCAATCGCGGGCACTGCCCTGGGGATCGGAATCGACTAACAGAACATCGGCCCCGGCGAGTT
GCAGGGCGCGGGCTAGATGGGTTGCGATGGTCGTCTTGCCTGACCCGCCTTTCTGGTTAAGTACAGCGAT
AACCTTCATGCGTTCCCCTTGCGTATTTGTTTATTTACTCATCGCATCATATACGCAGCGACCGCATGAC
GCAAGCTGTTTTACTCAAATACACATCACCTTTTTAGACGGCGGCGCTCGGTTTCTTCAGCGGCCAAGCT
GGCCGGCCAGGCCGCCAGCTTGGCATCAGACAAACCGGCCAGGATTTCATGCAGCCGCACGGTTGAGACG
TGCGCGGGCGGCTCGAACACGTACCCGGCCGCGATCATCTCCGCCTCGATCTCTTCGGTAATGAAAAACG
GTTCGTCCTGGCCGTCCTGGTGCGGTTTCATGCTTGTTCCTCTTGGCGTTCATTCTCGGCGGCCGCCAGG
GCGTCGGCCTCGGTCAATGCGTCCTCACGGAAGGCACCGCGCCGCCTGGCCTCGGTGGGCGTCACTTCCT
CGCTGCGCTCAAGTGCGCGGTACAGGGTCGAGCGATGCACGCCAAGCAGTGCAGCCGCCTCTTTCACGGT
GCGGCCTTCCTGGTCGATCAGCTCGCGGGCGTGCGCGATCTGTGCCGGGGTGAGGGTAGGGCGGGGGCCA
AACTTCACGCCTCGGGCCTTGGCGGCCTCGCGCCCGCTCCGGGTGCGGTCGATGATTAGGGAACGCTCGA
ACTCGGCAATGCCGGCGAACACGGTCAACACCATGCGGCCGGCCGGCGTGGTGGTGTCGGCCCACGGCTC
TGCCAGGCTACGCAGGCCCGCGCCGGCCTCCTGGATGCGCTCGGCAATGTCCAGTAGGTCGCGGGTGCTG
CGGGCCAGGCGGTCTAGCCTGGTCACTGTCACAACGTCGCCAGGGCGTAGGTGGTCAAGCATCCTGGCCA
GCTCCGGGCGGTCGCGCCTGGTGCCGGTGATCTTCTCGGAAAACAGCTTGGTGCAGCCGGCCGCGTGCAG
TTCGGCCCGTTGGTTGGTCAAGTCCTGGTCGTCGGTGCTGACGCGGGCATAGCCCAGCAGGCCAGCGGCG
GCGCTCTTGTTCATGGCGTAATGTCTCCGGTTCTAGTCGCAAGTATTCTACTTTATGCGACTAAAACACG
CGACAAGAAAACGCCAGGAAAAGGGCAGGGCGGCAGCCTGTCGCGTAACTTAGGACTTGTGCGACATGTC
GTTTTCAGAAGACGGCTGCACTGAACGTCAGAAGCCGACTGCACTATAGCAGCGGAGGGGTTGGATCAAA
GTACTTTGATCCCGAGGGGAACCCTGTGGTTGGCATGCACATACAAATGGACGAACGGATAAACCTTTTC
ACGCCCTTTTAAATATCCGATTATTCTAATAAACGCTCTTTTCTCTTAGGTTTACCCGCCAATATATCCT
GTCAAACACTGATAGTTTAATTCCCGATCTAGTAACATAGATGACACCGCGCGCGATAATTTATCCTAGT
TTGCGCGCTATATTTTGTTTTCTATCGCGTATTAAATGTATAATTGCGGGACTCTAATCATAAAAACCCA
TCTCATAAATAACGTCATGCATTACATGTTAATTATTACATGCTTAACGTAATTCAACAGAAATTATATG
ATAATCATCGCAAGACCGGCAACAGGATTCAATCTTAAGAAACTTTATTGCCAAATGTTTGAACGATCGG
GGAAATTCGAGCTGGTCACCAATTCACACGTGATGGTGATGGTGATGGCTAGCGTTCTTGTAGCCGAAAT
CTGGAATGTTGGTCCAGCGCTCGCGAAAGACGTGCGCGGCGAGCTTCGGCTTGCGGTCACGAGTGAACAC
GCCCTTCTTGTTTCCTTGGACGCGCATCACGCCCTGAGAGGTCGCGAAGTCCGCGAAGTTCCACGCTTGC
TCACCCACGAAGTTCTCAAACTCATCGAACACGACGTGGTTCGCCTGGTAGTACTCGACTTGATATTCCT
CGGTGAACATCACTGGATCAATGTCGTGAAAGCCCGCAACGGTGTCTGCGCCGTACTCAGTGATCATGAT
CGGCTTTCCTGGGCAACGCTTGTTCCACGCGTGAAATTCCTGGCGGAGATGGACTTTGGCCGCTTCGAGA
TCACCGCCATCGAAGTACCATCCGTTATAGCGATTGAGCGCGATGACGTCAATCAGTTCGGCGACTTTGT
CCGTCTCCGGGGTAGCCATCACAAACAGCACGATCGTGACCGGACGCTTCTGTGGGTCGAGTTCCTTGGT
CAGCTCCACCAACGGCTTGAAGTACTCGTACGCGCCCTCTTCCTCAGTCGCCGCCTCGTTGGCGATGCTC
CACATCACGACGCTTGGATGGTTCTTGTCACGAGACACCAGTTCACGGAGAACGTCTTGATGGTGCTCAA
ACGTCCGAATCTTCTCCCAGGTACTGACGCGCTCGCTGCCTTCGCCGAGTCCCGTGGTGGCCATGAAGTT
GAGGTGCACGCCAACTGCCGGAGTCTCGTCGATCACGACCAGACCCTCGCGATCCGCAAGACGCATCAAC
TCTTCAGAGTACGGATAGTGTGCGGTCCGGAAGCTGTTGGCGCCGATCCATTTGAGGATATTGAAATCCA
TCACATTGCTCGCTTCGTTAAAGCCACGGCCGTTGATAGGAGTGTCCTCATGTTTGCCAAAGCCCTTGAA
GTAGAACGGTTTGTTGTTGATGAGGAACTTGCCGTCGTTGACTTCCACGGTCCGCACGCCGAACGGCTCT
TCATAGACATCGATGGTCAGTCCGTCGTTCACCAGTTCCACTTTGATCTGGTAGAGATACGTGTTCAGTG
GTTCCCAGAGGATGACATTCGGAATCTCCACGTTACCGCTCAGGCCCTCGGTGCTTGCGACCACTTTGCC
TTCCTCATCCACGACCGACACTTTCACGGTCTCGGCTTTGCCTTGAAAGTCCACCGTATAGGTCACAGTC
CCGGTTGGGCCATTGAAGTCGGTCACAACCGAGATGTCCTCGACGTACGTAAACGGGGTCGTGTAGATTT
TCACCGGACGGTGCAGGCCTGCATAGTTGAAGAAGTCGAAGTTCGGCTTGTTACGAATGACTTTTCCGAG
GCCCTCTTCGTGGCGCTCGCTGTACAGCCCCACCGGGAGGGTGCTATCGTCGAGGATGTTGTCCACGGCG
ACGGTGACGCGATTCATGCCATCACGCAGCGAGTTGTTGATTTCCGCTTCGAATGGCAGGAATCCGCCCT
TGTGCTCCACGACCAGCTCACCATTGACATAGACAATTGCTTTGTGAGTTGCAGAGCCGAAGCGGAGCAC
GATACGCTGATCCTTCAGATAGGCCGGCACCGTGAACTCACGTTCGTACCAGACATATCCGATATGGTTG
CGGATTTCCTTGGTCACGCCAATGTCATTGTAACTGCTTGGGACGGCCATACTAATAGTGTCGGTCAGCT
TGCTTTCGTACCACTTCTCTTCCAGTCCTTTCCCGTAGTCCAGCTTGAAGTTCCAGACGCCATTGAGGTC
GAAGACGCCACGGGTCTCGGTGTTGATCGGGTACAGACTAGTTCGTCGGTTCTGTAACTATCATCATCAT
CATAGACACACGAAATAAAGTAATCAGATTATCAGTTAAAGCTATGTAATATTTACACCATAACCAATCA
ATTAAAAAATAGATCAGTTTAAAGAAAGATCAAAGCTCAAAAAAATAAAAAGAGAAAAGGGTCCTAACCA
AGAAAATGAAGGAGAAAAACTAGAAATTTACCCTCAGATCTACCATG
